>Addgene plasmid #197719 | pMC-1-WDV-LS-L-11 | addgene full sequence | sequence record 391651 | Addgene NGS Result
GTCAGTGAGCGAGGAAGCGGAAGAGCGCCCAATACGCAAACCGCCTCTCCCCGCGCGTTGGCCGATTCAT
TAATCACTCTGTGGTCTCAGGAGCGAGATGGGCTACCACGCACTTCCTTATAAGCTAAGGCATGGCACAG
ATTTCCCCGTCAAAAGTGTGATAAATCAACATCTTCCACGAAAGTGATCAGAAAAGATGTGGTCCAAAAG
CCTCCGCGCACTCACGAAAAGCCGAGTGCGCGTCGGGGGCCACCACGCGGGGTAATATTATAACCCGCGT
GGAGGCCCCCCGACCGCACACCGAACAGGGCCCACACGATTCGCTACGCTACCGTGGGAACACTAGGGCC
CTGTTCTCCCGCCAAAACCTGCCCTATATAAAGCATTGGACACATTGCATTTGCAGTGTGCAGAATTCAC
ACCTCCACGCAGGGTAGAGGATAGAGTTTTCTGGCACACCCCGTTTTTTCGCTAAGGACCTGCCGGACTT
CTGTTCACTACCCTGTCCTAGCGCGGACGGCGTACAGTTTCTATAAATGTAATATCTCAGGGTGTTGTAT
TTCGTTTTCCGATGTCATTGTGTAAGGGTTGTTGTTTGTTATATTTGGTTTGTCTTTGCTCGTAGCCGAG
CCTCTGTAATCGAATGACATGAGATAAATAAAATATTATTTTACCGTGAGACGAACAACAACGTCTCTAG
TGCGAGATGGGCTACCACGCACTTCCTTATAAGCTAAGGCATGGCACAGATTTCCCCGTCAAAAGTGTGA
TAAATCAACATCTTCCACGAAAGTGATCAGAAAAGATGTGGTCCAAAAGCCTCCGCGCACTCACGAAAAG
CCGAGTGCGCGTCGGGGGCCACCACGCGGGGTAATATTATAACCCGCGTGGAGGCCCCCCGACCGCACAC
CGAACAGGGCCCACACGATTCGCTACGCTACCGTGGGAACACTAGGGCCCTGTTCTCCCGCCAAAACCTG
CCCTATATAAAGCATTGGACACATTGCATTTGCAGTGTGCAGAATTCACACCTCCACGCAGGGTAGAGGA
TAGAGTTTTCTGGCACACCCCGTTTTTTCGCTAAGGACCTGCCGGACTTCTGTTCACTACCGCTTGAGAC
CACGAAGTGGCTCTTCAGTGGACGAAAGGGCCTCGTGATACGCCTATTTTTATAGGTTAATGTCATGATA
ATAATGGTTTCTTAGACGTCAGGTGGCACTTTTCGGGGAAATGTGCGCGGAACCCCTATTTGTTTATTTT
TCTAAATACATTCAAATATGTATCCGCTCATGAGACAATAACCCTGATAAATGCTTCAATAATATTGAAA
AAGGAAGAGTATGCGCTCACGCAACTGGTCCAGAACCTTGACCGAACGCAGCGGTGGTAACGGCGCAGTG
GCGGTTTTCATGGCTTGTTATGACTGTTTTTTTTTGGGGTACAGTCTATGCCTCGGGCATCCAAGCAGCA
AGCGCGTTACGCCGTGGGTCGATGTTTGATGTTATGGAGCAGCAACGATGTTACGCAGCAGGGCAGTCGC
CCTAAAACAAAGTTAAACATCATGAGGGAAGCGGTGATCGCCGAAGTATCGACTCAACTATCAGAGGTAG
TTGGCGTCATCGAGCGCCATCTCGAACCGACGTTGCTGGCCGTACATTTGTACGGCTCCGCAGTGGATGG
CGGCCTGAAGCCACACAGCGATATTGATTTGCTGGTTACGGTGACCGTAAGGCTTGATGAAACAACGCGG
CGAGCTTTGATCAACGACCTTTTGGAAACTTCGGCTTCCCCTGGAGAGAGCGAGATTCTCCGCGCTGTAG
AAGTCACCATTGTTGTGCACGACGACATCATTCCGTGGCGTTATCCAGCTAAGCGCGAACTGCAATTTGG
AGAATGGCAGCGCAATGACATTCTTGCAGGTATCTTCGAGCCAGCCACGATCGACATTGATCTGGCTATC
TTGCTGACAAAAGCAAGAGAACATAGCGTTGCCTTGGTAGGTCCAGCGGCGGAGGAACTCTTTGATCCGG
TTCCTGAACAGGATCTATTTGAGGCGCTAAATGAAACCTTAACGCTATGGAACTCGCCGCCCGACTGGGC
TGGCGATGAGCGAAATGTAGTGCTTACGTTGTCCCGCATTTGGTACAGCGCAGTAACCGGCAAAATCGCG
CCGAAGGATGTCGCTGCCGACTGGGCAATGGAGCGCCTGCCGGCCCAGTATCAGCCCGTCATACTTGAAG
CTAGACAGGCTTATCTTGGACAAGAAGAAGATCGCTTGGCCTCGCGCGCAGATCAGTTGGAAGAATTTGT
CCATTACGTAAAAGGCGAGATCACCAAGGTAGTCGGCAAATAACTGTCAGACCAAGTTTACTCATATATA
CTTTAGATTGATTTAAAACTTCATTTTTAATTTAAAAGGATCTAGGTGAAGATCCTTTTTGATAATCTCA
TGACCAAAATCCCTTAACGTGAGTTTTCGTTCCACTGAGCGTCAGACCCCGTAGAAAAGATCAAAGGATC
TTCTTGAGATCCTTTTTTTCTGCGCGTAATCTGCTGCTTGCAAACAAAAAAACCACCGCTACCAGCGGTG
GTTTGTTTGCCGGATCAAGAGCTACCAACTCTTTTTCCGAAGGTAACTGGCTTCAGCAGAGCGCAGATAC
CAAATACTGTTCTTCTAGTGTAGCCGTAGTTAGGCCACCACTTCAAGAACTCTGTAGCACCGCCTACATA
CCTCGCTCTGCTAATCCTGTTACCAGTGGCTGCTGCCAGTGGCGATAAGTCGTGTCTTACCGGGTTGGAC
TCAAGACGATAGTTACCGGATAAGGCGCAGCGGTCGGGCTGAACGGGGGGTTCGTGCACACAGCCCAGCT
TGGAGCGAACGACCTACACCGAACTGAGATACCTACAGCGTGAGCTATGAGAAAGCGCCACGCTTCCCGA
AGGGAGAAAGGCGGACAGGTATCCGGTAAGCGGCAGGGTCGGAACAGGAGAGCGCACGAGGGAGCTTCCA
GGGGGAAACGCCTGGTATCTTTATAGTCCTGTCGGGTTTCGCCACCTCTGACTTGAGCGTCGATTTTTGT
GATGCTCGTCAGGGGGGCGGAGCCTATGGAAAAACGCCAGCAACGCGGCCTTTTTACGGTTCCTGGCCTT
TTGCTGGCCTTTTGCTCACATGTTCTTTCCTGCGTTATCCCCTGATTCTGTGGATAACCGTATTACCGCC
TTTGAGTGAGCTGATACCGCTCGCCGCAGCCGAACGACCGAGCGCAGCGA
Features (pLannotate 1.2.2; 7 found; start..end, strand, type, name):
      1..23      +  rep_origin     RSF ori (fragment): Plasmids containing the RSF 1030 origin of replication can be propagated in E. coli cells that contain additional plasmids with compatible origins.
     25..74      +  CDS            lacI (fragment): lac repressor; lacI; The lac repressor binds to the lac operator to inhibit transcription in E. coli. This inhibition can be relieved by adding lactose or isopropyl-β-D-thiogalactopyranoside (IPTG).
   1236..1340    +  promoter       AmpR promoter: bla
   1331..1411    -  CDS            int (fragment): INT2_ECOLX - Protein inferred from homology: Swiss-Prot protein existence level 3. Putative integrase believed to be involved in the insertion of antibiotic resistance genes into plasmids and transposons. From Escherichia coli.
   1499..1555    +  CDS            GmR (fragment): gentamycin acetyltransferase; aacC1; confers resistance to gentamycin
   1562..2350    +  CDS            aadA: S3AD_ECOLX - Experimental evidence at protein level: Swiss-Prot protein existence level 1. Mediates bacterial resistance to the antibiotics streptomycin and spectinomycin. From Escherichia coli.
   2524..3112    +  rep_origin     ori: high-copy-number ColE1/pMB1/pBR322/pUC origin of replication
