[The description below was written by a language model from this plasmid's Addgene catalogue record and pLannotate feature annotations shown in this document.]
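Description:
pMC-1-WDV-LS-L-11 is a Level 0 Phytobrick (MoClo) part plasmid from a modular vector toolkit and parts library for plant genome engineering. It is built on the self-made pMC-1-ccdB-11 backbone, whose name suggests a ccdB counter-selection cassette that is replaced when a part is inserted. Although catalogued as a plant expression vector, it is a small (about 3.3 kb) part-donor plasmid for *E. coli* rather than a finished plant vector. It replicates from a high-copy ColE1/pUC-type origin and is selected with spectinomycin through an aadA gene, which lies downstream of an annotated AmpR (bla) promoter. The short annotated fragments of an RSF origin, lacI, an integrase and a gentamicin acetyltransferase are only tens of bases long. They are most likely remnants of cloning or of the resistance cassette's origin, not functional elements.

The payload is a 1018 bp insert from Wheat Dwarf Virus, described as the LSL arrangement in complementary-sense orientation, with a Golden Gate expansion site at the position of the virion-sense ORFs. In geminiviral replicon designs, LSL conventionally means long intergenic region, short intergenic region, long intergenic region. These cis-acting elements allow the viral Rep proteins to release and amplify a circular replicon in plant cells. The expansion site presumably allows cargo to be placed where the virion-sense genes would normally lie. The automated feature table does not annotate any viral element, leaving the insert region (roughly between positions 75 and 1235) unlabelled. The record also does not state the Golden Gate enzyme, the overhangs or whether Rep is supplied. The part is intended for assembly into higher-level constructs, most plausibly WDV-based replicon vectors for cereals.
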