Addgene plasmid #197719: pMC-1-WDV-LS-L-11
Purpose: Phytobrick (MoClo) Level 0 Part
Depositing lab: Daniel Voytas. Depositing organization: University of Minnesota. Publication: An extensible vector toolkit and parts library for advanced engineering of plant genomes. Chamness JC, Kumar J, Cruz AJ, Rhuby E, Holum MJ, Cody JP, Tibebu R, Gamo ME, Starker CG, Zhang F, Voytas DF. Plant Genome. 2023 Mar 9:e20312. doi: 10.1002/tpg2.20312. PubMed 36896468.
Backbone
  Vector backbone: pMC-1-ccdB-11
  Backbone manufacturer: Self-made
  Vector type: Plant Expression
Growth in bacteria
  Bacterial resistance: Spectinomycin, 50 μg/mL
  Growth temperature: 37°C
  Growth strain: DH5alpha
  Copy number: High Copy
Gene/Insert
  Gene/Insert name: WDV LSL in c-sense with GG expansion to v-sense ORF position
  Species: Wheat Dwarf Virus
  Insert size (bp): 1018
  Cloning method: Restriction Enzyme; 5′ cloning site Unknown (unknown if destroyed)
Terms and licenses: Academic/Nonprofit Terms; Industry Terms: Not Available to Industry
Depositor comments: Please visit https://doi.org/10.1101/2022.10.15.511792 for bioRxiv preprint.
How to cite: pMC-1-WDV-LS-L-11 was a gift from Daniel Voytas (Addgene plasmid # 197719 ; http://n2t.net/addgene:197719 ; RRID:Addgene_197719)
